>Addgene plasmid #213166 | SAM-DNMT3A+sgAAVS1_145 | addgene full sequence | sequence record 425222 | Addgene NGS Result
TTAATGTAGTCTTATGCAATACTCTTGTAGTCTTGCAACATGGTAACGATGAGTTAGCAACATGCCTTAC
AAGGAGAGAAAAAGCACCGTGCATGCCGATTGGTGGAAGTAAGGTGGTACGATCGTGCCTTATTAGGAAG
GCAACAGACGGGTCTGACATGGATTGGACGAACCACTGAATTGCCGCATTGCAGAGATATTGTATTTAAG
TGCCTAGCTCGATACATAAACGGGTCTCTCTGGTTAGACCAGATCTGAGCCTGGGAGCTCTCTGGCTAAC
TAGGGAACCCACTGCTTAAGCCTCAATAAAGCTTGCCTTGAGTGCTTCAAGTAGTGTGTGCCCGTCTGTT
GTGTGACTCTGGTAACTAGAGATCCCTCAGACCCTTTTAGTCAGTGTGGAAAATCTCTAGCAGTGGCGCC
CGAACAGGGACTTGAAAGCGAAAGGGAAACCAGAGGAGCTCTCTCGACGCAGGACTCGGCTTGCTGAAGC
GCGCACGGCAAGAGGCGAGGGGCGGCGACTGGTGAGTACGCCAAAAATTTTGACTAGCGGAGGCTAGAAG
GAGAGAGATGGGTGCGAGAGCGTCAGTATTAAGCGGGGGAGAATTAGATCGCGATGGGAAAAAATTCGGT
TAAGGCCAGGGGGAAAGAAAAAATATAAATTAAAACATATAGTATGGGCAAGCAGGGAGCTAGAACGATT
CGCAGTTAATCCTGGCCTGTTAGAAACATCAGAAGGCTGTAGACAAATACTGGGACAGCTACAACCATCC
CTTCAGACAGGATCAGAAGAACTTAGATCATTATATAATACAGTAGCAACCCTCTATTGTGTGCATCAAA
GGATAGAGATAAAAGACACCAAGGAAGCTTTAGACAAGATAGAGGAAGAGCAAAACAAAAGTAAGACCAC
CGCACAGCAAGCGGCCGCTGATCTTCAGACCTGGAGGAGGAGATATGAGGGACAATTGGAGAAGTGAATT
ATATAAATATAAAGTAGTAAAAATTGAACCATTAGGAGTAGCACCCACCAAGGCAAAGAGAAGAGTGGTG
CAGAGAGAAAAAAGAGCAGTGGGAATAGGAGCTTTGTTCCTTGGGTTCTTGGGAGCAGCAGGAAGCACTA
TGGGCGCAGCGTCAATGACGCTGACGGTACAGGCCAGACAATTATTGTCTGGTATAGTGCAGCAGCAGAA
CAATTTGCTGAGGGCTATTGAGGCGCAACAGCATCTGTTGCAACTCACAGTCTGGGGCATCAAGCAGCTC
CAGGCAAGAATCCTGGCTGTGGAAAGATACCTAAAGGATCAACAGCTCCTGGGGATTTGGGGTTGCTCTG
GAAAACTCATTTGCACCACTGCTGTGCCTTGGAATGCTAGTTGGAGTAATAAATCTCTGGAACAGATTTG
GAATCACACGACCTGGATGGAGTGGGACAGAGAAATTAACAATTACACAAGCTTAATACACTCCTTAATT
GAAGAATCGCAAAACCAGCAAGAAAAGAATGAACAAGAATTATTGGAATTAGATAAATGGGCAAGTTTGT
GGAATTGGTTTAACATAACAAATTGGCTGTGGTATATAAAATTATTCATAATGATAGTAGGAGGCTTGGT
AGGTTTAAGAATAGTTTTTGCTGTACTTTCTATAGTGAATAGAGTTAGGCAGGGATATTCACCATTATCG
TTTCAGACCCACCTCCCAACCCCGAGGGGACCCAGAGAGGGCCTATTTCCCATGATTCCTTCATATTTGC
ATATACGATACAAGGCTGTTAGAGAGATAATTAGAATTAATTTGACTGTAAACACAAAGATATTAGTACA
AAATACGTGACGTAGAAAGTAATAATTTCTTGGGTAGTTTGCAGTTTTAAAATTATGTTTTAAAATGGAC
TATCATATGCTTACCGTAACTTGAAAGTATTTCGATTTCTTGGCTTTATATATCTTGTGGAAAGGACGAA
ACACCGGGGACTCTTTAAGGAAAGAGTTTAAGAGCTATGCTGCGAATACGAGGGAGCAGACGATATGGCG
TCGCTCCTCTCCACGAGAGCATATGGGCTCCGTGGTCTCGTACACCATCAGGGTACGTATCAGACACCAT
CAGGGTCTGCTCGTATTCGCAGCATAGCAAGTTTAAATAAGGCTAGTCCGTTATCAACTTGAAAAAGTGG
CACCGAGTCGGTGCTTTTTTTGAATTCTAGATCTTGAGACAAATGGCAGTATTCATCCACAATTTTAAAA
GAAAAGGGGGGATTGGGGGGTACAGTGCAGGGGAAAGAATAGTAGACATAATAGCAACAGACATACAAAC
TAAAGAATTACAAAAACAAATTACAAAAATTCAAAATTTTCGGGTTTATTACAGGGACAGCAGAGATCCA
CTTTGGCGCCGGCTCGAGGGGGCCCGGGTTGCGCCTTTTCCAAGGCAGCCCTGGGTTTGCGCAGGGACGC
GGCTGCTCTGGGCGTGGTTCCGGGAAACGCAGCGGCGCCGACCCTGGGTCTCGCACATTCTTCACGTCCG
TTCGCAGCGTCACCCGGATCTTCGCCGCTACCCTTGTGGGCCCCCCGGCGACGCTTCCTGCTCCGCCCCT
AAGTCGGGAAGGTTCCTTGCGGTTCGCGGCGTGCCGGACGTGACAAACGGAAGCCGCACGTCTTACTAGT
ACCCTCGCAGACGGACAGCGCCAGGGAGCAATGGCAGCGCGCCGACCGCGATGGGCTGTGGCCAATAGCG
GCTGCTCAGCAGGGCGCGCCGAGAGCAGCGGCCGGGAAGGGGCGGTGCGGGAGGCGGGGTGTGGGGCGGT
AGTGTGGGCCCTGTTCCTGCCCGCGCGGTGTTCCGCATTCTGCAAGCCTCCGGAGCGCACGTCGGCAGTC
GGCTCCCTCGTTGACCGAATCACCGACCTCTCTCCCCAGGGGGATCCAACTTAAGCTTGCCACCATGTCG
CGGAGGCGGCACAGCTACGAGAACGATGGTGGACAACCTCACAAAAGGAGGAAGACGTCTATGCTAGCCT
CCAAAACCATCGTTCTTTCGGTCGGCGAGGCTACTCGCACTCTGACTGAGATCCAGTCCACCGCAGACCG
TCAGATCTTCGAAGAGAAGGTCGGGCCTCTGGTGGGTCGGCTGCGCCTCACGGCTTCGCTCCGTCAAAAC
GGAGCCAAGACCGCGTATCGAGTCAACCTAAAACTGGATCAGGCGGACGTCGTTGATTCCGGACTTCCGA
AAGTGCGCTACACTCAGGTATGGTCGCACGACGTGACAATCGTTGCGAATAGCACCGAGGCCTCGCGCAA
ATCGTTGTACGATTTGACCAAGTCCCTCGTCGCGACCTCGCAGGTCGAAGATCTTGTCGTCAACCTTGTG
CCGCTGGGCCGTTCTTCAACTTTCTTGTACAAAGTGGGCGGAGGAGGTGGAAGCGGAGGAGGAGGAAGCG
GAGGAGGAGGTAGCGGACCTAAGAAAAAGAGGAAGGTGGCGGCCGCTAACCACGACCAGGAATTTGACCC
TCCAAAGGTTTACCCACCTGTCCCAGCTGAGAAGAGGAAGCCCATCCGGGTGCTGTCTCTCTTTGATGGA
ATCGCTACAGGGCTCCTGGTGCTGAAGGACTTGGGCATTCAGGTGGACCGCTACATTGCCTCGGAGGTGT
GTGAGGACTCCATCACGGTGGGCATGGTGCGGCACCAGGGGAAGATCATGTACGTCGGGGACGTCCGCAG
CGTCACACAGAAGCATATCCAGGAGTGGGGCCCATTCGATCTGGTGATTGGGGGCAGTCCCTGCAATGAC
CTCTCCATCGTCAACCCTGCTCGCAAGGGCCTCTACGAGGGCACTGGCCGGCTCTTCTTTGAGTTCTACC
GCCTCCTGCATGATGCGCGGCCCAAGGAGGGAGATGATCGCCCCTTCTTCTGGCTCTTTGAGAATGTGGT
GGCCATGGGCGTTAGTGACAAGAGGGACATCTCGCGATTTCTCGAGTCCAACCCTGTGATGATTGATGCC
AAAGAAGTGTCAGCTGCACACAGGGCCCGCTACTTCTGGGGTAACCTTCCCGGTATGAACAGGCCGTTGG
CATCCACTGTGAATGATAAGCTGGAGCTGCAGGAGTGTCTGGAGCATGGCAGGATAGCCAAGTTCAGCAA
AGTGAGGACCATTACTACGAGGTCAAACTCCATAAAGCAGGGCAAAGACCAGCATTTTCCTGTCTTCATG
AATGAGAAAGAGGACATCTTATGGTGCACTGAAATGGAAAGGGTATTTGGTTTCCCAGTCCACTATACTG
ACGTGTCCAACATGAGCCGCTTGGCGAGGCAGAGACTGCTGGGCCGGTCATGGAGCGTGCCAGTCATCCG
CCACCTCTTCGCTCCGCTGAAGGAGTATTTTGCGTGTGTGTGTACAGGCAGTGGAGAGGGCAGAGGAAGT
CTGCTAACATGCGGTGACGTCGAGGAGAATCCTGGCCCAGGTACCACAGATCCACCGGAGCTTACCATGA
CCGAGTACAAGCCCACGGTGCGCCTCGCCACCCGCGACGACGTCCCCAGGGCCGTACGCACCCTCGCCGC
CGCGTTCGCCGACTACCCCGCCACGCGCCACACCGTCGATCCGGACCGCCACATCGAGCGGGTCACCGAG
CTGCAAGAACTCTTCCTCACGCGCGTCGGGCTCGACATCGGCAAGGTGTGGGTCGCGGACGACGGCGCCG
CCGTGGCGGTCTGGACCACGCCGGAGAGCGTCGAAGCGGGGGCGGTGTTCGCCGAGATCGGCCCGCGCAT
GGCCGAGTTGAGCGGTTCCCGGCTGGCCGCGCAGCAACAGATGGAAGGCCTCCTGGCGCCGCACCGGCCC
AAGGAGCCCGCGTGGTTCCTGGCCACCGTCGGCGTTTCGCCCGACCACCAGGGCAAGGGTCTGGGCAGCG
CCGTCGTGCTCCCCGGAGTGGAGGCGGCCGAGCGCGCCGGGGTGCCCGCCTTCCTGGAGACCTCCGCGCC
CCGCAACCTCCCCTTCTACGAGCGGCTCGGCTTCACCGTCACCGCCGACGTCGAGGTGCCCGAAGGACCG
CGCACCTGGTGCATGACCCGCAAGCCCGGTGCCGCTAGCTGAACGCGTTAAGTCGACTTTAAGACCAATG
ACTTACAAGGCAGCTGTAGATCTTAGCCACTTTTTAAAAGAAAAGGGGGGACTGGAAGGGCTAATTCACT
CCCAACGAAGACAAGATCTGCTTTTTGCTTGTACTGGGTCTCTCTGGTTAGACCAGATCTGAGCCTGGGA
GCTCTCTGGCTAACTAGGGAACCCACTGCTTAAGCCTCAATAAAGCTTGCCTTGAGTGCTTCAAGTAGTG
TGTGCCCGTCTGTTGTGTGACTCTGGTAACTAGAGATCCCTCAGACCCTTTTAGTCAGTGTGGAAAATCT
CTAGCAGTACGTATAGTAGTTCATGTCATCTTATTATTCAGTATTTATAACTTGCAAAGAAATGAATATC
AGAGAGTGAGAGGAACTTGTTTATTGCAGCTTATAATGGTTACAAATAAAGCAATAGCATCACAAATTTC
ACAAATAAAGCATTTTTTTCACTGCATTCTAGTTGTGGTTTGTCCAAACTCATCAATGTATCTTATCATG
TCTGGCTCTAGCTATCCCGCCCCTAACTCCGCCCATCCCGCCCCTAACTCCGCCCAGTTCCGCCCATTCT
CCGCCCCATGGCTGACTAATTTTTTTTATTTATGCAGAGGCCGAGGCCGCCTCGGCCTCTGAGCTATTCC
AGAAGTAGTGAGGAGGCTTTTTTGGAGGCCTAGGGACGTACCCAATTCGCCCTATAGTGAGTCGTATTAC
GCGCGCTCACTGGCCGTCGTTTTACAACGTCGTGACTGGGAAAACCCTGGCGTTACCCAACTTAATCGCC
TTGCAGCACATCCCCCTTTCGCCAGCTGGCGTAATAGCGAAGAGGCCCGCACCGATCGCCCTTCCCAACA
GTTGCGCAGCCTGAATGGCGAATGGG
[124 nt withheld, positions 5977-6100]
C
[91 nt withheld, positions 6102-6192]
A
[49 nt withheld, positions 6194-6242]
CCTTTGACGTTGGAGTCCACGTTCTTT
[37 nt withheld, positions 6270-6306]
ACCCTATCTCGGTCTATTCTTTTGATTTATAAGGGATTTTGCCGATTTCGGCCTATTGGTTAAAAAATGA
GCTGATTTAACAAAAATTTAACGCGAATTTTAACAAAATATTAACGCTTACAATTTAGGTGGCACTTTTC
GGGGAAATGTGCGCGGAACCCCTATTTGTTTATTTTTCTAAATACATTCAAATATGTATCCGCTCATGAG
ACAATAACCCTGATAAATGCTTCAATAATATTGAAAAAGGAAGAGTATGAGTATTCAACATTTCCGTGTC
GCCCTTATTCCCTTTTTTGCGGCATTTTGCCTTCCTGTTTTTGCTCACCCAGAAACGCTGGTGAAAGTAA
AAGATGCTGAAGATCAGTTGGGTGCACGAGTGGGTTACATCGAACTGGATCTCAACAGCGGTAAGATCCT
TGAGAGTTTTCGCCCCGAAGAACGTTTTCCAATGATGAGCACTTTTAAAGTTCTGCTATGTGGCGCGGTA
TTATCCCGTATTGACGCCGGGCAAGAGCAACTCGGTCGCCGCATACACTATTCTCAGAATGACTTGGTTG
AGTACTCACCAGTCACAGAAAAGCATCTTACGGATGGCATGACAGTAAGAGAATTATGCAGTGCTGCCAT
AACCATGAGTGATAACACTGCGGCCAACTTACTTCTGACAACGATCGGAGGACCGAAGGAGCTAACCGCT
TTTTTGCACAACATGGGGGATCATGTAACTCGCCTTGATCGTTGGGAACCGGAGCTGAATGAAGCCATAC
CAAACGACGAGCGTGACACCACGATGCCTGTAGCAATGGCAACAACGTTGCGCAAACTATTAACTGGCGA
ACTACTTACTCTAGCTTCCCGGCAACAATTAATAGACTGGATGGAGGCGGATAAAGTTGCAGGACCACTT
CTGCGCTCGGCCCTTCCGGCTGGCTGGTTTATTGCTGATAAATCTGGAGCCGGTGAGCGTGGGTCTCGCG
GTATCATTGCAGCACTGGGGCCAGATGGTAAGCCCTCCCGTATCGTAGTTATCTACACGACGGGGAGTCA
GGCAACTATGGATGAACGAAATAGACAGATCGCTGAGATAGGTGCCTCACTGATTAAGCATTGGTAACTG
TCAGACCAAGTTTACTCATATATACTTTAGATTGATTTAAAACTTCATTTTTAATTTAAAAGGATCTAGG
TGAAGATCCTTTTTGATAATCTCATGACCAAAATCCCTTAACGTGAGTTTTCGTTCCACTGAGCGTCAGA
CCCCGTAGAAAAGATCAAAGGATCTTCTTGAGATCCTTTTTTTCTGCGCGTAATCTGCTGCTTGCAAACA
AAAAAACCACCGCTACCAGCGGTGGTTTGTTTGCCGGATCAAGAGCTACCAACTCTTTTTCCGAAGGTAA
CTGGCTTCAGCAGAGCGCAGATACCAAATACTGTTCTTCTAGTGTAGCCGTAGTTAGGCCACCACTTCAA
GAACTCTGTAGCACCGCCTACATACCTCGCTCTGCTAATCCTGTTACCAGTGGCTGCTGCCAGTGGCGAT
AAGTCGTGTCTTACCGGGTTGGACTCAAGACGATAGTTACCGGATAAGGCGCAGCGGTCGGGCTGAACGG
GGGGTTCGTGCACACAGCCCAGCTTGGAGCGAACGACCTACACCGAACTGAGATACCTACAGCGTGAGCT
ATGAGAAAGCGCCACGCTTCCCGAAGGGAGAAAGGCGGACAGGTATCCGGTAAGCGGCAGGGTCGGAACA
GGAGAGCGCACGAGGGAGCTTCCAGGGGGAAACGCCTGGTATCTTTATAGTCCTGTCGGGTTTCGCCACC
TCTGACTTGAGCGTCGATTTTTGTGATGCTCGTCAGGGGGGCGGAGCCTATGGAAAAACGCCAGCAACGC
GGCCTTTTTACGGTTCCTGGCCTTTTGCTGGCCTTTTGCTCACATGTTCTTTCCTGCGTTATCCCCTGAT
TCTGTGGATAACCGTATTACCGCCTTTGAGTGAGCTGATACCGCTCGCCGCAGCCGAACGACCGAGCGCA
GCGAGTCAGTGAGCGAGGAAGCGGAAGAGCGCCCAATACGCAAACCGCCTCTCCCCGCGCGTTGGCCGAT
TCATTAATGCAGCTGGCACGACAGGTTTCCCGACTGGAAAGCGGGCAGTGAGCGCAACGCAATTAATGTG
AGTTAGCTCACTCATTAGGCACCCCAGGCTTTACACTTTATGCTTCCGGCTCGTATGTTGTGTGGAATTG
TGAGCGGATAACAATTTCACACAGGAAACAGCTATGACCATGATTACGCCAAGCGCGCAATTAACCCTCA
CTAAAGGGAACAAAAGCTGGAGCTGCAAGC
Features (pLannotate 1.2.2; 30 found; start..end, strand, type, name):
      5..231     +  promoter       RSV promoter: Rous sarcoma virus enhancer/promoter
    232..412     +  LTR            5' LTR (truncated): truncated 5' long terminal repeat (LTR) from HIV-1
    459..584     +  misc_feature   HIV-1 Ψ: packaging signal of human immunodeficiency virus type 1
    568..931     +  CDS            HIV-1 gag (fragment): gag protein from human immunodeficiency virus 1; gag
   1077..1310    +  misc_feature   RRE: The Rev response element (RRE) of HIV-1 allows for Rev-dependent mRNA export from the nucleus to the cytoplasm.
   1687..1713    +  CDS            Rev (fragment): human immunodeficiency virus 1 (HIV-1) Rev protein; rev; enhances nuclear export of unspliced and incompletely spliced viral mRNAs
   1717..1957    +  promoter       U6 promoter: RNA polymerase III promoter for human U6 snRNA
   1966..1985    -  misc_feature   HA-R (fragment): right homology arm from the adeno-associated virus integration site (AAVS1) within intron 1 of the human PPP1R12C gene
   2120..2184    +  misc_RNA       tracrRNA (fragment): trans-activating CRISPR RNA for the Streptococcus pyogenes CRISPR/Cas9 system
   2233..2350    +  misc_feature   cPPT/CTS: central polypurine tract and central termination sequence of HIV-1
   2409..2909    +  promoter       hPGK promoter: human phosphoglycerate kinase 1 promoter
   3010..3372    +  CDS            COAT_BPPP7: Experimental evidence at protein level: Swiss-Prot protein existence level 1. Forms the phage shell; binds to the phage RNA. From Pseudomonas phage PP7 (Bacteriophage PP7).
   3380..3397    -  protein_bind   attB2 (fragment): mutant version of attB; core recombination site for the Gateway® BP reaction BP Clonase™
   3477..4380    +  CDS            DNMT3A catalytic domain (fragment): catalytic domain of DNA methyltransferase 3A
   4477..5073    +  CDS            PuroR (fragment): puromycin N-acetyltransferase; pac from Streptomyces; confers resistance to puromycin
   5099..5161    +  CDS            nef (fragment): NEF_HV1Z2 - Experimental evidence at protein level: Swiss-Prot protein existence level 1. Extracellular Nef protein targets CD4(+) T-lymphocytes for apoptosis by interacting with CXCR4 surface receptors. From Human immunodeficiency virus type 1 group M subtype D (isolate Z2/CDC-Z34) (HIV-1).
   5163..5396    +  LTR            3' LTR (ΔU3): self-inactivating 3' long terminal repeat (LTR) from HIV-1
   5474..5595    +  polyA_signal   SV40 poly(A) signal: SV40 polyadenylation signal
   5635..5770    +  rep_origin     SV40 ori: SV40 origin of replication
   5791..5809    -  promoter       T7 promoter: promoter for bacteriophage T7 RNA polymerase
   5817..5972    +  CDS            lacZα (fragment): LacZα fragment of β-galactosidase; lacZ fragment
   5977..6405    +  rep_origin     f1 ori (sequence partly withheld): f1 bacteriophage origin of replication; arrow indicates direction of (+) strand synthesis
   6458..6562    +  promoter       AmpR promoter: bla
   6563..7423    +  CDS            AmpR: β-lactamase; bla; confers resistance to ampicillin, carbenicillin, and related antibiotics
   7594..8182    +  rep_origin     ori: high-copy-number ColE1/pMB1/pBR322/pUC origin of replication
   8365..8457    +  CDS            lacI (fragment): lac repressor; lacI; The lac repressor binds to the lac operator to inhibit transcription in E. coli. This inhibition can be relieved by adding lactose or isopropyl-β-D-thiogalactopyranoside (IPTG).
   8470..8491    +  protein_bind   CAP binding site: CAP binding activates transcription in the presence of cAMP. E. coli catabolite activator protein
   8506..8536    +  promoter       lac promoter: promoter for the E. coli lac operon
   8544..8560    +  protein_bind   lac operator: The lac repressor binds to the lac operator to inhibit transcription in E. coli. This inhibition can be relieved by adding lactose or isopropyl-β-D-thiogalactopyranoside (IPTG). lac repressor encoded by lacI
   8605..8623    +  promoter       T3 promoter: promoter for bacteriophage T3 RNA polymerase
