[The description below was written by a language model from this plasmid's Addgene catalogue record and pLannotate feature annotations shown in this document.]
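Description:
SAM-DNMT3A+sgAAVS1_145 is a third-generation-style, self-inactivating HIV-1 lentiviral CRISPR vector built on the pXRP_502 backbone, modified by removal of a BsmBI site and insertion of DNMT3A. The viral cassette is framed by an RSV promoter-driven truncated 5' LTR and a ΔU3 3' LTR. It carries the Ψ packaging signal with a gag fragment, the RRE for Rev-dependent export of the genomic RNA, and a cPPT/CTS element. In bacteria the plasmid is maintained through a high-copy ColE1/pUC origin and ampicillin resistance. An f1 origin, an SV40 origin and poly(A) signal, and lac, T7 and T3 remnants are carried over from the backbone.

Two expression units form the payload. A human U6 promoter drives a guide RNA whose 20-nt spacer targets the human AAVS1 safe-harbour locus in PPP1R12C intron 1, which the annotation tool picked up as a short AAVS1 homology-arm match. The spacer is followed by an S. pyogenes scaffold. The gap between the spacer and the annotated tracrRNA fragment is consistent with a modified scaffold bearing inserted RNA aptamers, although the table does not annotate these.

Downstream, the hPGK promoter drives a PP7 phage coat protein, which binds RNA hairpins. It is followed by the DNMT3A catalytic domain and then puromycin N-acetyltransferase for selection of transduced mammalian cells. The linker or separating elements between these coding regions are not annotated. No Cas9 or dCas9 is present, so it would have to be supplied separately.

According to the record, the construct is used to induce global, genome-wide DNA methylation. In the associated study, this strategy was used to examine DNA methylation as a vulnerability in ER-positive breast cancer.
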