Addgene plasmid #213166: SAM-DNMT3A+sgAAVS1_145
Purpose: Vector with sgAAVS1 for induction of global DNA methylation.
Depositing lab: Sefi Rosenbluh. Depositing organization: Monash University. Publication: SAM-DNMT3A, a strategy for induction of genome-wide DNA methylation, identifies DNA methylation as a vulnerability in ER-positive breast cancers. Hosseinpour M, Xi X, Liu L, Malaver-Ortega L, Perlaza-Jimenez L, Joo JE, York HM, Beesley J, Caldon CE, Dugue PA, Dowty JG, Arumugam S, Southey MC, Rosenbluh J. Nat Commun. 2024 Dec 1;15(1):10449. doi: 10.1038/s41467-024-54824-8. PubMed 39617792.
Backbone
  Vector backbone: pXRP_502
  Modifications to backbone: Removal of BsmBI site and insertion of DNMT3A
  Vector type: Mammalian Expression, Lentiviral, CRISPR, Synthetic Biology
  Selectable markers: Puromycin
Growth in bacteria
  Bacterial resistance: Ampicillin, 100 μg/mL
  Growth temperature: 37°C
  Growth strain: NEB Stable
  Copy number: High Copy
Gene/Insert
  Gene/Insert name: sgAAVS1_145
  gRNA/shRNA sequence: GGGGACTCTTTAAGGAAAGA
  Species: H. sapiens (human)
Terms and licenses: Academic/Nonprofit Terms; Industry Terms: Not Available to Industry
How to cite: SAM-DNMT3A+sgAAVS1_145 was a gift from Sefi Rosenbluh (Addgene plasmid # 213166 ; http://n2t.net/addgene:213166 ; RRID:Addgene_213166)
